>Addgene plasmid #183369 | pMSCV-IRES-GFP-dingo-Caspase-1/4b | addgene full sequence | sequence record 361160 | Addgene NGS Result
GTCCCCTACATCGTGACCTGGGAAGCCTTGGCTTTTGACCCCCCTCCCTGGGTCAAGCCCTTTGTACACC
CTAAGCCTCCGCCTCCTCTTCCTCCATCCGCCCCGTCTCTCCCCCTTGAACCTCCTCGTTCGACCCCGCC
TCGATCCTCCCTTTATCCAGCCCTCACTCCTTCTCTAGGCGCCGGAATTAGATCTCTCGAGATCGATGCG
GCCGCGCCACCATGGAACAAAAACTCATCTCAGAAGAGGATCTGATGGCCGACAAGGTCCTGAAGGACAA
GAGAAGGCTGTTTGTCCGGTCAGTAGACATGGGGACCATCAATGGTTTGCTGGATGAACTCTTTGAGAAA
AGAGTGCTGAACCACGAGGAGATGGAGCGAGTGCGGTGTGCACACTCTACAGTTATGGATCAGGCCCGAG
TTCTGATTGACTCCGTCCTTCGGAAAGGGCCAAATGCATGCCAGATTTTTATTTCTAATATTTGCAATGA
GGACATTCACCTGGCACAGACGCTGGGGCTCTCCTCAGGTTCACCATCTGGAAATGATCATACCAAACTA
GACTCTCAAGTAGAAGTTCCTTCTTTACCAGAAGACAAACACGACAAAAATCCATTTAAGATTTTGGAAA
CTGTGGGCAAAGAACTCATTACTGGTGTTTTGCATGGCTTGTTGGAAAAAGATATCCTGAAATTGGAGGA
TGCAGAAAAGAAAACATTTTATGATGCCAAACCTGAAGACAAGCCCTGGGTCATTCTGAACTCTGTGCGA
CAGAAACGCCAGGAGGCAGGTCAAGCCCTTGTCCATACTTTCATTAATACGGACAAATATTCCACCAGTG
TAGAAGCCTTCGTGGAAAACATGCCTGGGCCAACCATTCCTGACTCAGAAGAATCTACAGATACTCTCAA
GCTTTGTCCTCCTGAAACATTTGTGAAAATGTATAAAGAGAAGGCTGAAGAGATCTACCCAATAAAGGAG
AGAAAGGATCGTACTCGTCTGGCTCTCATCATATGCAATATAGAGTTTGATCATCTTTCTACCAGGGATG
GAGCTGAACTTGACATTGCAGGAATGGAGAGTCTGCTGGAGGGCCTGGGCTACAGTGTAGTTGTGAAACG
GAAACTCACTGCTAAGGGTATGGAATCAGTGCTACGGGAATTTGCTGCCCGCCCAGAGCATAAGTCCTCA
GACAGCACATTCTTGGTGTTAATGTCTCACGGCATCCTGAATGGAATCTGTGGGACCGCACACAGCGTGG
AAAATCCAGATGTACTAGCTTATGACACCATCTTCCAGATTTTCAACAACCGTCACTGCCTCAACCTCAA
GGACAAACCGAAGGTCATCATCATCCAGGCCTGCAGAGGTGAAAATCCTGGGGAACTGTGGGTCAGCGAC
TCTCCAAAAGCCTCGACAGACAGCTGGACACATCAACCTCTGATGCTCCAGAGTGATGCCATTCACAAGG
TCCACGTGGAGAAGGACTTCATTGCTTTCTGCTCCTCAACCCCACATAATGTGTCCTGGAGACATATCAC
GAAGGGATCTCTTTTCATTGCACAACTCATCACATGCTTCCAAAAATATTCCTGGTGCTGTCACCTAGAA
GGAGTATTCCGGAAGGTACAACAATCATTTGAAAAACCAGATGTGAAAGCCCAGATGCCGACCATTGAAC
GAGTATCCATGACAAGATATTTCTATCTCTTCCCTGGCAATTGAGTCGACGGTATCGATAAGCTTGATAT
CGAATTCCGCCCCCCCCCCTAACGTTACTGGCCGAAGCCGCTTGGAATAAGGCCGGTGTGCGTTTGTCTA
TATGTTATTTTCCACCATATTGCCGTCTTTTGGCAATGTGAGGGCCCGGAAACCTGGCCCTGTCTTCTTG
ACGAGCATTCCTAGGGGTCTTTCCCCTCTCGCCAAAGGAATGCAAGGTCTGTTGAATGTCGTGAAGGAAG
CAGTTCCTCTGGAAGCTTCTTGAAGACAAACAACGTCTGTAGCGACCCTTTGCAGGCAGCGGAACCCCCC
ACCTGGCGACAGGTGCCTCTGCGGCCAAAAGCCACGTGTATAAGATACACCTGCAAAGGCGGCACAACCC
CAGTGCCACGTTGTGAGTTGGATAGTTGTGGAAAGAGTCAAATGGCTCTCCTCAAGCGTATTCAACAAGG
GGCTGAAGGATGCCCAGAAGGTACCCCATTGTATGGGATCTGATCTGGGGCCTCGGTGCACATGCTTTAC
ATGTGTTTAGTCGAGGTTAAAAAAACGTCTAGGCCCCCCGAACCACGGGGACGTGGTTTTCCTTTGAAAA
ACACGATGATAATATGGCCACAACCATGGTGAGCAAGGGCGAGGAGCTGTTCACCGGGGTGGTGCCCATC
CTGGTCGAGCTGGACGGCGACGTAAACGGCCACAAGTTCAGCGTGTCTGGCGAGGGCGAGGGCGATGCCA
CCTACGGCAAGCTGACCCTGAAGTTCATCTGCACCACCGGCAAGCTGCCCGTGCCCTGGCCCACCCTCGT
GACCACCCTGACCTACGGCGTGCAGTGCTTCAGCCGCTACCCCGACCACATGAAGCAGCACGACTTCTTC
AAGTCCGCCATGCCCGAAGGCTACGTCCAGGAGCGCACCATCTTCTTCAAGGACGACGGCAACTACAAGA
CCCGCGCCGAGGTGAAGTTCGAGGGCGACACCCTGGTGAACCGCATCGAGCTGAAGGGCATCGACTTCAA
GGAGGACGGCAACATCCTGGGGCACAAGCTGGAGTACAACTACAACAGCCACAACGTCTATATCATGGCC
GACAAGCAGAAGAACGGCATCAAGGCGAACTTCAAGATCCGCCACAACATCGAGGACGGCAGCGTGCAGC
TCGCCGACCACTACCAGCAGAACACCCCCATCGGCGACGGCCCCGTGCTGCTGCCCGACAACCACTACCT
GAGCACCCAGTCCGCCCTGAGCAAAGACCCCAACGAGAAGCGCGATCACATGGTCCTGCTGGAGTTCGTG
ACCGCCGCCGGGATCACTCTCGGCATGGACGAGCTGTACAAGTAATGAATTAATTAAGAATTCGATAAAA
TAAAAGATTTTATTTAGTCTCCAGAAAAAGGGGGGAATGAAAGACCCCACCTGTAGGTTTGGCAAGCTAG
CTTAAGTAACGCCATTTTGCAAGGCATGGAAAATACATAACTGAGAATAGAGAAGTTCAGATCAAGGTTA
GGAACAGAGAGACAGCAGAATATGGGCCAAACAGGATATCTGTGGTAAGCAGTTCCTGCCCCGGCTCAGG
GCCAAGAACAGATGGTCCCCAGATGCGGTCCCGCCCTCAGCAGTTTCTAGAGAACCATCAGATGTTTCCA
GGGTGCCCCAAGGACCTGAAATGACCCTGTGCCTTATTTGAACTAACCAATCAGTTCGCTTCTCGCTTCT
GTTCGCGCGCTTCTGCTCCCCGAGCTCAATAAAAGAGCCCACAACCCCTCACTCGGCGCGCCAGTCCTCC
GATAGACTGCGTCGCCCGGGTACCCGTGTATCCAATAAACCCTCTTGCAGTTGCATCCGACTTGTGGTCT
CGCTGTTCCTTGGGAGGGTCTCCTCTGAGTGATTGACTACCCGTCAGCGGGGGTCTTTCATGGGTAACAG
TTTCTTGAAGTTGGAGAACAACATTCTGAGGGTAGGAGTCGAATATTAAGTAATCCTGACTCAATTAGCC
ACTGTTTTGAATCCACATACTCCAATACTCCTGAAATAGTTCATTATGGACAGCGCAGAAAGAGCTGGGG
AGAATTGTGAAATTGTTATCCGCTCACAATTCCACACAACATACGAGCCGGAAGCATAAAGTGTAAAGCC
TGGGGTGCCTAATGAGTGAGCTAACTCACATTAATTGCGTTGCGCTCACTGCCCGCTTTCCAGTCGGGAA
ACCTGTCGTGCCAGCTGCATTAATGAATCGGCCAACGCGCGGGGAGAGGCGGTTTGCGTATTGGGCGCTC
TTCCGCTTCCTCGCTCACTGACTCGCTGCGCTCGGTCGTTCGGCTGCGGCGAGCGGTATCAGCTCACTCA
AAGGCGGTAATACGGTTATCCACAGAATCAGGGGATAACGCAGGAAAGAACATGTGAGCAAAAGGCCAGC
AAAAGGCCAGGAACCGTAAAAAGGCCGCGTTGCTGGCGTTTTTCCATAGGCTCCGCCCCCCTGACGAGCA
TCACAAAAATCGACGCTCAAGTCAGAGGTGGCGAAACCCGACAGGACTATAAAGATACCAGGCGTTTCCC
CCTGGAAGCTCCCTCGTGCGCTCTCCTGTTCCGACCCTGCCGCTTACCGGATACCTGTCCGCCTTTCTCC
CTTCGGGAAGCGTGGCGCTTTCTCATAGCTCACGCTGTAGGTATCTCAGTTCGGTGTAGGTCGTTCGCTC
CAAGCTGGGCTGTGTGCACGAACCCCCCGTTCAGCCCGACCGCTGCGCCTTATCCGGTAACTATCGTCTT
GAGTCCAACCCGGTAAGACACGACTTATCGCCACTGGCAGCAGCCACTGGTAACAGGATTAGCAGAGCGA
GGTATGTAGGCGGTGCTACAGAGTTCTTGAAGTGGTGGCCTAACTACGGCTACACTAGAAGAACAGTATT
TGGTATCTGCGCTCTGCTGAAGCCAGTTACCTTCGGAAAAAGAGTTGGTAGCTCTTGATCCGGCAAACAA
ACCACCGCTGGTAGCGGTGGTTTTTTTGTTTGCAAGCAGCAGATTACGCGCAGAAAAAAAGGATCTCAAG
AAGATCCTTTGATCTTTTCTACGGGGTCTGACGCTCAGTGGAACGAAAACTCACGTTAAGGGATTTTGGT
CATGAGATTATCAAAAAGGATCTTCACCTAGATCCTTTTAAATTAAAAATGAAGTTTTAAATCAATCTAA
AGTATATATGAGTAAACTTGGTCTGACAGTTACCAATGCTTAATCAGTGAGGCACCTATCTCAGCGATCT
GTCTATTTCGTTCATCCATAGTTGCCTGACTCCCCGTCGTGTAGATAACTACGATACGGGAGGGCTTACC
ATCTGGCCCCAGTGCTGCAATGATACCGCGAGACCCACGCTCACCGGCTCCAGATTTATCAGCAATAAAC
CAGCCAGCCGGAAGGGCCGAGCGCAGAAGTGGTCCTGCAACTTTATCCGCCTCCATCCAGTCTATTAATT
GTTGCCGGGAAGCTAGAGTAAGTAGTTCGCCAGTTAATAGTTTGCGCAACGTTGTTGCCATTGCTACAGG
CATCGTGGTGTCACGCTCGTCGTTTGGTATGGCTTCATTCAGCTCCGGTTCCCAACGATCAAGGCGAGTT
ACATGATCCCCCATGTTGTGCAAAAAAGCGGTTAGCTCCTTCGGTCCTCCGATCGTTGTCAGAAGTAAGT
TGGCCGCAGTGTTATCACTCATGGTTATGGCAGCACTGCATAATTCTCTTACTGTCATGCCATCCGTAAG
ATGCTTTTCTGTGACTGGTGAGTACTCAACCAAGTCATTCTGAGAATAGTGTATGCGGCGACCGAGTTGC
TCTTGCCCGGCGTCAATACGGGATAATACCGCGCCACATAGCAGAACTTTAAAAGTGCTCATCATTGGAA
AACGTTCTTCGGGGCGAAAACTCTCAAGGATCTTACCGCTGTTGAGATCCAGTTCGATGTAACCCACTCG
TGCACCCAACTGATCTTCAGCATCTTTTACTTTCACCAGCGTTTCTGGGTGAGCAAAAACAGGAAGGCAA
AATGCCGCAAAAAAGGGAATAAGGGCGACACGGAAATGTTGAATACTCATACTCTTCCTTTTTCAATATT
ATTGAAGCATTTATCAGGGTTATTGTCTCATGAGCGGATACATATTTGAATGTATTTAGAAAAATAAACA
AATAGGGGTTCCGCGCACATTTCCCCGAAAAGTGCCACCTGACGTCTAAGAAACCATTATTATCATGACA
TTAACCTATAAAAATAGGCGTATCACGAGGCCCTTTCGTCTCGCGCGTTTCGGTGATGACGGTGAAAACC
TCTGACACATGCAGCTCCCGGAGACGGTCACAGCTTGTCTGTAAGCGGATGCCGGGAGCAGACAAGCCCG
TCAGGGCGCGTCAGCGGGTGTTGGCGGGTGTCGGGGCTGGCTTAACTATGCGGCATCAGAGCAGATTGTA
CTGAGAGTGCACCATATGCGGTGTGAAATACCGCACAGATGCGTAAGGAGAAAATACCGCATCAGGCGCC
ATTCGCCATTCAGGCTGCGCAACTGTTGGGAAGGGCGATCGGTGCGGGCCTCTTCGCTATTACGCCAGCT
GGCGAAAGGGGGATGTGCTGCAAGGCGATTAAGTTGGGTAACGCCAGGGTTTTCCCAGTCACGACGTTGT
AAAACGACGGCGCAAGGAATGGTGCATGCAAGGAGATGGCGCCCAACAGTCCCCCGGCCACGGGGCCTGC
CACCATACCCACGCCGAAACAAGCGCTCATGAGCCCGAAGTGGCGAGCCCGATCTTCCCCATCGGTGATG
TCGGCGATATAGGCGCCAGCAACCGCACCTGTGGCGCCGGTGATGCCGGCCACGATGCGTCCGGCGTAGA
GGCGATTAGTCCAATTTGTTAAAGACAGGATATCAGTGGTCCAGGCTCTAGTTTTGACTCAACAATATCA
CCAGCTGAAGCCTATAGAGTACGAGCCATAGATAAAATAAAAGATTTTATTTAGTCTCCAGAAAAAGGGG
GGAATGAAAGACCCCACCTGTAGGTTTGGCAAGCTAGCTTAAGTAACGCCATTTTGCAAGGCATGGAAAA
TACATAACTGAGAATAGAGAAGTTCAGATCAAGGTTAGGAACAGAGAGACAGCAGAATATGGGCCAAACA
GGATATCTGTGGTAAGCAGTTCCTGCCCCGGCTCAGGGCCAAGAACAGATGGTCCCCAGATGCGGTCCCG
CCCTCAGCAGTTTCTAGAGAACCATCAGATGTTTCCAGGGTGCCCCAAGGACCTGAAATGACCCTGTGCC
TTATTTGAACTAACCAATCAGTTCGCTTCTCGCTTCTGTTCGCGCGCTTCTGCTCCCCGAGCTCAATAAA
AGAGCCCACAACCCCTCACTCGGCGCGCCAGTCCTCCGATAGACTGCGTCGCCCGGGTACCCGTATTCCC
AATAAAGCCTCTTGCTGTTTGCATCCGAATCGTGGACTCGCTGATCCTTGGGAGGGTCTCCTCAGATTGA
TTGACTGCCCACCTCGGGGGTCTTTCATTTGGAGGTTCCACCGAGATTTGGAGACCCCTGCCCAGGGACC
ACCGACCCCCCCGCCGGGAGGTAAGCTGGCCAGCGGTCGTTTCGTGTCTGTCTCTGTCTTTGTGCGTGTT
TGTGCCGGCATCTAATGTTTGCGCCTGCGTCTGTACTAGTTAGCTAACTAGCTCTGTATCTGGCGGACCC
GTGGTGGAACTGACGAGTTCTGAACACCCGGCCGCAACCCTGGGAGACGTCCCAGGGACTTTGGGGGCCG
TTTTTGTGGCCCGACCTGAGGAAGGGAGTCGATGTGGAATCCGACCCCGTCAGGATATGTGGTTCTGGTA
GGAGACGAGAACCTAAAACAGTTCCCGCCTCCGTCTGAATTTTTGCTTTCGGTTTGGAACCGAAGCCGCG
CGTCTTGTCTGCTGCAGCGCTGCAGCATCGTTCTGTGTTGTCTCTGTCTGACTGTGTTTCTGTATTTGTC
TGAAAATTAGGGCCAGACTGTTACCACTCCCTTAAGTTTGACCTTAGGTCACTGGAAAGATGTCGAGCGG
ATCGCTCACAACCAGTCGGTAGATGTCAAGAAGAGACGTTGGGTTACCTTCTGCTCTGCAGAATGGCCAA
CCTTTAACGTCGGATGGCCGCGAGACGGCACCTTTAACCGAGACCTCATCACCCAGGTTAAGATCAAGGT
CTTTTCACCTGGCCCGCATGGACACCCAGACCAG
Features (pLannotate 1.2.2; 21 found; start..end, strand, type, name):
    255..584     +  CDS            CARD17: CAR17_HUMAN - Also known as INCA. Experimental evidence at protein level: Swiss-Prot protein existence level 1. Regulator of procaspase-1/CASP1 activation implicated in the regulation of the proteolytic maturation of pro-IL-1beta/IL1B and its release during inflammation. Inhibits the release of IL1B in response to LPS in monocytes. However, unlike CASP1, do not induce NF-kappa-B activation. From Homo sapiens (Human).
    585..1721    +  CDS            CASP13: CASPD_BOVIN - Experimental evidence at protein level: Swiss-Prot protein existence level 1. Involved in the activation cascade of caspases responsible for apoptosis execution. Might function by either activating some proteins required for cell death or inactivating proteins necessary for cell survival. From Bos taurus (Bovine).
   1725..1758    -  misc_feature   MCS (fragment): pBluescript multiple cloning site
   1860..2322    +  misc_feature   IRES: internal ribosome entry site (IRES) of the encephalomyocarditis virus (EMCV)
   2336..3055    +  CDS            EGFP: the original enhanced GFP (Yang et al., 1996) mammalian codon-optimized
   3117..3631    +  LTR            3' LTR: 3' long terminal repeat from murine embryonic stem cell virus
   3793..3809    -  protein_bind   lac operator: The lac repressor binds to the lac operator to inhibit transcription in E. coli. This inhibition can be relieved by adding lactose or isopropyl-β-D-thiogalactopyranoside (IPTG). lac repressor encoded by lacI
   3817..3847    -  promoter       lac promoter: promoter for the E. coli lac operon
   3862..3883    -  protein_bind   CAP binding site: CAP binding activates transcription in the presence of cAMP. E. coli catabolite activator protein
   3896..3988    -  CDS            lacI (fragment): lac repressor; lacI; The lac repressor binds to the lac operator to inhibit transcription in E. coli. This inhibition can be relieved by adding lactose or isopropyl-β-D-thiogalactopyranoside (IPTG).
   4171..4759    -  rep_origin     ori: high-copy-number ColE1/pMB1/pBR322/pUC origin of replication
   4930..5790    -  CDS            AmpR: β-lactamase; bla; confers resistance to ampicillin, carbenicillin, and related antibiotics
   5791..5895    -  promoter       AmpR promoter: bla
   5990..6025    +  CDS            rop (fragment): Rop protein, which maintains plasmids at low copy number; rop
   6127..6226    +  misc_feature   bom (fragment): basis of mobility region from pBR322
   6232..6381    -  CDS            lacZα (fragment): LacZα fragment of β-galactosidase; lacZ fragment
   6381..6582    -  CDS            TcR (fragment): tetracycline efflux protein; tet; confers resistance to tetracycline
   6583..6681    +  CDS            env (fragment): murine leukemia virus gPr80 envelope polyprotein precursor; env; proteolytically cleaved into gp70SU and p15TM subunits
   6723..7239    +  LTR            5' LTR: 5' long terminal repeat from murine embryonic stem cell virus
   7303..7644    +  misc_feature   MESV Ψ: packaging signal of murine embryonic stem cell virus
   7711..183     +  CDS            gag (truncated) (across the origin): truncated Moloney murine leukemia virus (MMLV) gag gene lacking the start codon
