[The description below was written by a language model from this plasmid's Addgene catalogue record and pLannotate feature annotations shown in this document.]
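Description:
pMSCV-IRES-GFP-dingo-Caspase-1/4b is a gammaretroviral transfer plasmid built on the pMSCV-IRES-EGFP backbone and intended for stable expression of an inflammatory caspase in mammalian cells by retroviral transduction. In bacteria it is maintained through a high-copy ColE1/pUC-type origin and selected with ampicillin via the β-lactamase gene. The remaining bacterial annotations (fragments of lacI, lacZα, rop, bom, the tetracycline resistance gene and a lac promoter/operator) are non-functional remnants of earlier cloning vectors.

The viral portion comprises murine embryonic stem cell virus 5′ and 3′ LTRs, the MESV Ψ packaging signal and a truncated gag segment lacking its start codon, which is commonly retained to improve packaging. These elements let the RNA transcribed between the LTRs be encapsidated when the viral structural proteins are supplied in trans by a packaging system. Transcription of the payload is driven by the 5′ LTR promoter. The insert, cloned between NotI and SalI, is caspase-1/4b from the dingo (Canis lupus dingo), about 1.5 kb, and the catalogue lists an N-terminal Myc tag. The automated annotation has no dingo reference. It labels the open reading frame by homology as a human CARD17-like segment followed by a bovine CASP13-like segment, consistent with an N-terminal CARD domain joined to a caspase catalytic region, and it does not annotate the Myc tag separately.

Downstream, an EMCV IRES allows EGFP to be translated from the same bicistronic transcript, so transduced cells can be identified or sorted by fluorescence. The associated work concerns the evolution and substrate specificity of inflammatory caspases, including LPS sensing and interleukin-1β processing, and the construct suits comparative functional studies of this carnivoran caspase in mammalian cell lines.
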