Addgene plasmid #183369: pMSCV-IRES-GFP-dingo-Caspase-1/4b
Purpose: Stable expression of mammalian inflammatory caspase gene in mammalian cells by retroviral transduction
Depositing lab: Jonathan Kagan. Depositing organization: Boston Children's Hospital. Publication: Evolution-inspired redesign of the LPS receptor caspase-4 into an interleukin-1beta converting enzyme. Devant P, Cao A, Kagan JC. Sci Immunol. 2021 Aug 10;6(62). doi: 10.1126/sciimmunol.abh3567. PubMed 34734155.
Backbone
  Vector backbone: pMSCV-IRES-EGFP
  Backbone size w/o insert (bp): 6400
  Vector type: Retroviral
Growth in bacteria
  Bacterial resistance: Ampicillin, 100 μg/mL
  Growth temperature: 37°C
  Growth strain: NEB Stable
  Copy number: High Copy
Gene/Insert
  Gene/Insert name: Caspase-1/4b
  Species: Canis lupus dingo
  Insert size (bp): 1500
  Promoter: MESV
  Tag / fusion protein: Myc (N terminal on insert)
  Cloning method: Restriction Enzyme; 5′ cloning site NotI (not destroyed); 3′ cloning site SalI (not destroyed)
  Sequencing primers: 5′ MSCV-fwd; 3′ MSCV-rev
Terms and licenses: Academic/Nonprofit Terms; Industry Terms: Not Available to Industry
How to cite: pMSCV-IRES-GFP-dingo-Caspase-1/4b was a gift from Jonathan Kagan (Addgene plasmid # 183369 ; http://n2t.net/addgene:183369 ; RRID:Addgene_183369)
